Addgene plasmid #131869: pDONR221_MFSD14A
Purpose: Gateway entry clone with codon-optimized ORF sequence for subcloning into custom expression vectors
Depositing lab: RESOLUTE Consortium & Giulio Superti-Furga. Depositing organization: CeMM Research Center for Molecular Medicine. Publication: The RESOLUTE consortium: unlocking SLC transporters for drug discovery. Superti-Furga G, Lackner D, Wiedmer T, Ingles-Prieto A, Barbosa B, Girardi E, Goldmann U, Gurtl B, Klavins K, Klimek C, Lindinger S, Lineiro-Retes E, Muller AC, Onstein S, Redinger G, Reil D, Sedlyarov V, Wolf G, Crawford M, Everley R, ... Steppan CM. Nat Rev Drug Discov. 2020 Jul;19(7):429-430. doi: 10.1038/d41573-020-00056-6. PubMed 32265506.
Backbone
  Vector backbone: pDONR221
  Backbone manufacturer: Thermo Fisher Scientific
  Backbone size w/o insert (bp): 2550
  Vector type: Mammalian Expression
Growth in bacteria
  Bacterial resistance: Kanamycin, 50 μg/mL
  Growth temperature: 37°C
  Growth strain: Stbl3
  Copy number: High Copy
Gene/Insert
  Gene/Insert name: MFSD14A (alt name: DKFZP564L0864, HIAT1)
  Species: H. sapiens (human)
  Insert size (bp): 1470
  Entrez Gene: HIAT1
  Cloning method: Gateway Cloning
  Sequencing primers: 5′ M13-fwd; 3′ M13-rev
Terms and licenses: Academic/Nonprofit Terms; Industry Terms
Depositor comments: For more information on the full Resolute plasmid collection, please see www.addgene.org/depositor-collections/re-solute/. Please provide your feedback on this plasmid to the RESOLUTE consortium by filling out their RESOLUTE repository feedback form: https://forms.office.com/Pages/ResponsePage.aspx?id=0e05yklzmkS7rjFGQL4N7z4feCLQvEJAmVcOCM_u885UN1JJRko0Ukg4TVQwNTZLOUxPQVJWT1NHUCQlQCN0PWcu
How to cite: pDONR221_MFSD14A was a gift from RESOLUTE Consortium & Giulio Superti-Furga (Addgene plasmid # 131869 ; http://n2t.net/addgene:131869 ; RRID:Addgene_131869)
