[The description below was written by a language model from this plasmid's Addgene catalogue record and pLannotate feature annotations shown in this document.]
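Description:
pDONR221_MFSD14A is a Gateway entry clone built on the pDONR221 backbone and carrying a codon-optimized open reading frame for human MFSD14A (also known as HIAT1), a major facilitator superfamily domain-containing protein. It belongs to a consortium collection of solute carrier transporter clones assembled for drug discovery work. The sequenced plasmid is about 4.0 kb. It replicates in E. coli from a high-copy ColE1/pUC-type origin and is selected with kanamycin through an aminoglycoside phosphotransferase (KanR) gene.

The 1,470 bp MFSD14A coding sequence sits between attL1 and attL2, the recombination sites left in an entry clone after the BP reaction. These sites allow the ORF to be transferred directionally and in frame into any attR-containing destination vector by an LR Clonase reaction. Upstream of the cassette, rrnB T1 and T2 terminators shield the insert from read-through transcription originating in the backbone. A T7 promoter lies just outside attL2 and points back toward the insert. Short lacI and lacZα fragments are also annotated, and these appear to be backbone remnants rather than functional genes. No tag or reporter is annotated.

The catalogue lists the vector type as mammalian expression, but the feature table shows no eukaryotic promoter or polyadenylation signal, so the plasmid itself is not expected to express the protein in mammalian cells. Its stated purpose is to serve as a source clone for subcloning the ORF into custom expression vectors, where the promoter, tags and selection are supplied by the chosen destination vector.
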