Features (pLannotate 1.2.2; 10 found; start..end, strand, type, name):
    121..213     +  CDS            lacI (fragment): lac repressor; lacI; The lac repressor binds to the lac operator to inhibit transcription in E. coli. This inhibition can be relieved by adding lactose or isopropyl-β-D-thiogalactopyranoside (IPTG).
    268..295     -  terminator     rrnB T2 terminator: transcription terminator T2 from the E. coli rrnB gene
    427..470     +  terminator     rrnB T1 terminator: Escherichia coli rrnB; transcription terminator T1 from the E. coli rrnB gene
    517..553     -  CDS            lacZα (fragment): LacZα fragment of β-galactosidase; lacZ fragment
    569..668     +  protein_bind   attL1: mutant version of attL; recombination site for the Gateway® LR reaction LR Clonase™
    674..2143    +  CDS            MFSD14A: MF14A_HUMAN - Also known as HIAT1 Experimental evidence at protein level: Swiss-Prot protein existence level 1. From Homo sapiens (Human).
   2145..2244    -  protein_bind   attL2: mutant version of attL; recombination site for the Gateway® LR reaction LR Clonase™
   2262..2280    -  promoter       T7 promoter: promoter for bacteriophage T7 RNA polymerase
   2414..3223    +  CDS            KanR: aminoglycoside phosphotransferase; aph(3')-Ia; confers resistance to kanamycin in bacteria or G418 (Geneticin®) in eukaryotes
   3370..3958    +  rep_origin     ori: high-copy-number ColE1/pMB1/pBR322/pUC origin of replication
>Addgene plasmid #131869 | pDONR221_MFSD14A | addgene full sequence | sequence record 258982 | Addgene NGS Result
CTTTCCTGCGTTATCCCCTGATTCTGTGGATAACCGTATTACCGCCTTTGAGTGAGCTGATACCGCTCGC
CGCAGCCGAACGACCGAGCGCAGCGAGTCAGTGAGCGAGGAAGCGGAAGAGCGCCCAATACGCAAACCGC
CTCTCCCCGCGCGTTGGCCGATTCATTAATGCAGCTGGCACGACAGGTTTCCCGACTGGAAAGCGGGCAG
TGAGCGCAACGCAATTAATACGCGTACCGCTAGCCAGGAAGAGTTTGTAGAAACGCAAAAAGGCCATCCG
TCAGGATGGCCTTCTGCTTAGTTTGATGCCTGGCAGTTTATGGCGGGCGTCCTGCCCGCCACCCTCCGGG
CCGTTGCTTCACAACGTTCAAATCCGCTCCCGGCGGATTTGTCCTACTCAGGAGAGCGTTCACCGACAAA
CAACAGATAAAACGAAAGGCCCAGTCTTCCGACTGAGCCTTTCGTTTTATTTGATGCCTGGCAGTTCCCT
ACTCTCGCGTTAACGCTAGCATGGATGTTTTCCCAGTCACGACGTTGTAAAACGACGGCCAGTCTTAAGC
TCGGGCCCCAAATAATGATTTTATTTTGACTGATAGTGACCTGTTCGTTGCAACACATTGATGAGCAATG
CTTTTTTATAATGCCAACTTTGTACAAAAAAGCAGGCTCCACCATGACCCAGGGCAAGAAGAAGAAGCGG
GCCGCCAACAGATCCATCATGCTGGCCAAGAAGATCATCATCAAGGACGGAGGAACACCACAGGGAATCG
GATCCCCTAGCGTGTACCACGCCGTGATCGTGATCTTTCTGGAGTTCTTTGCATGGGGACTGCTGACCGC
ACCTACACTGGTGGTGCTGCACGAGACCTTTCCAAAGCACACATTCCTGATGAATGGCCTGATCCAGGGC
GTGAAGGGCCTGCTGTCCTTTCTGTCTGCCCCACTGATCGGCGCCCTGTCCGACGTGTGGGGAAGGAAGT
CTTTCCTGCTGCTGACCGTGTTCTTTACATGCGCCCCAATCCCCCTGATGAAGATCTCTCCCTGGTGGTA
TTTCGCCGTGATCAGCGTGTCCGGCGTGTTCGCCGTGACCTTTAGCGTGGTGTTCGCCTACGTGGCCGAT
ATCACACAGGAGCACGAGAGGAGCATGGCCTATGGCCTGGTGTCCGCCACCTTTGCCGCCTCTCTGGTGA
CAAGCCCTGCAATCGGAGCATACCTGGGACGCGTGTATGGCGACTCCCTGGTGGTGGTGCTGGCAACCGC
AATCGCCCTGCTGGATATCTGCTTCATCCTGGTGGCCGTGCCTGAGTCTCTGCCAGAGAAGATGAGGCCA
GCATCTTGGGGAGCACCAATCAGCTGGGAGCAGGCAGACCCCTTTGCCTCTCTGAAGAAGGTCGGCCAGG
ATAGCATCGTGCTGCTGATCTGTATCACAGTGTTCCTGTCCTACCTGCCCGAGGCCGGCCAGTACAGCTC
CTTCTTTCTGTATCTGCGGCAGATCATGAAGTTTAGCCCTGAGTCCGTGGCAGCCTTCATCGCCGTGCTG
GGCATCCTGAGCATCATCGCCCAGACCATCGTGCTGAGCCTGCTGATGAGATCCATCGGCAACAAGAATA
CAATCCTGCTGGGCCTGGGCTTTCAGATCCTGCAGCTGGCCTGGTATGGCTTCGGCAGCGAGCCATGGAT
GATGTGGGCAGCAGGAGCAGTGGCAGCAATGTCTAGCATCACCTTTCCAGCCGTGTCCGCCCTGGTGTCT
AGGACAGCAGACGCAGATCAGCAGGGAGTGGTGCAGGGCATGATCACCGGCATCAGAGGACTGTGCAACG
GACTGGGACCTGCCCTGTACGGCTTCATCTTTTATATCTTTCACGTGGAGCTGAAGGAGCTGCCAATCAC
CGGCACAGACCTGGGCACCAACACATCCCCCCAGCACCACTTCGAGCAGAATTCTATCATCCCTGGCCCC
CCTTTCCTGTTTGGAGCATGCAGCGTGCTGCTGGCCCTGCTGGTGGCCCTGTTCATCCCCGAGCACACCA
ATCTGTCCCTGAGGTCCTCTAGCTGGCGCAAGCACTGTGGCTCTCACAGCCACCCTCACAACACCCAGGC
ACCAGGAGAGGCAAAGGAGCCACTGCTGCAGGATACAAATGTGGACCCAGCTTTCTTGTACAAAGTTGGC
ATTATAAGAAAGCATTGCTTATCAATTTGTTGCAACGAACAGGTCACTATCAGTCAAAATAAAATCATTA
TTTGCCATCCAGCTGATATCCCCTATAGTGAGTCGTATTACATGGTCATAGCTGTTTCCTGGCAGCTCTG
GCCCGTGTCTCAAAATCTCTGATGTTACATTGCACAAGATAAAAATATATCATCATGAACAATAAAACTG
TCTGCTTACATAAACAGTAATACAAGGGGTGTTATGAGCCATATTCAACGGGAAACGTCGAGGCCGCGAT
TAAATTCCAACATGGATGCTGATTTATATGGGTATAAATGGGCTCGCGATAATGTCGGGCAATCAGGTGC
GACAATCTATCGCTTGTATGGGAAGCCCGATGCGCCAGAGTTGTTTCTGAAACATGGCAAAGGTAGCGTT
GCCAATGATGTTACAGATGAGATGGTCAGACTAAACTGGCTGACGGAATTTATGCCTCTTCCGACCATCA
AGCATTTTATCCGTACTCCTGATGATGCATGGTTACTCACCACTGCGATCCCCGGAAAAACAGCATTCCA
GGTATTAGAAGAATATCCTGATTCAGGTGAAAATATTGTTGATGCGCTGGCAGTGTTCCTGCGCCGGTTG
CATTCGATTCCTGTTTGTAATTGTCCTTTTAACAGCGATCGCGTATTTCGTCTCGCTCAGGCGCAATCAC
GAATGAATAACGGTTTGGTTGATGCGAGTGATTTTGATGACGAGCGTAATGGCTGGCCTGTTGAACAAGT
CTGGAAAGAAATGCATAAACTTTTGCCATTCTCACCGGATTCAGTCGTCACTCATGGTGATTTCTCACTT
GATAACCTTATTTTTGACGAGGGGAAATTAATAGGTTGTATTGATGTTGGACGAGTCGGAATCGCAGACC
GATACCAGGATCTTGCCATCCTATGGAACTGCCTCGGTGAGTTTTCTCCTTCATTACAGAAACGGCTTTT
TCAAAAATATGGTATTGATAATCCTGATATGAATAAATTGCAGTTTCATTTGATGCTCGATGAGTTTTTC
TAATCAGAATTGGTTAATTGGTTGTAACACTGGCAGAGCATTACGCTGACTTGACGGGACGGCGCAAGCT
CATGACCAAAATCCCTTAACGTGAGTTACGCGTCGTTCCACTGAGCGTCAGACCCCGTAGAAAAGATCAA
AGGATCTTCTTGAGATCCTTTTTTTCTGCGCGTAATCTGCTGCTTGCAAACAAAAAAACCACCGCTACCA
GCGGTGGTTTGTTTGCCGGATCAAGAGCTACCAACTCTTTTTCCGAAGGTAACTGGCTTCAGCAGAGCGC
AGATACCAAATACTGTTCTTCTAGTGTAGCCGTAGTTAGGCCACCACTTCAAGAACTCTGTAGCACCGCC
TACATACCTCGCTCTGCTAATCCTGTTACCAGTGGCTGCTGCCAGTGGCGATAAGTCGTGTCTTACCGGG
TTGGACTCAAGACGATAGTTACCGGATAAGGCGCAGCGGTCGGGCTGAACGGGGGGTTCGTGCACACAGC
CCAGCTTGGAGCGAACGACCTACACCGAACTGAGATACCTACAGCGTGAGCTATGAGAAAGCGCCACGCT
TCCCGAAGGGAGAAAGGCGGACAGGTATCCGGTAAGCGGCAGGGTCGGAACAGGAGAGCGCACGAGGGAG
CTTCCAGGGGGAAACGCCTGGTATCTTTATAGTCCTGTCGGGTTTCGCCACCTCTGACTTGAGCGTCGAT
TTTTGTGATGCTCGTCAGGGGGGCGGAGCCTATGGAAAAACGCCAGCAACGCGGCCTTTTTACGGTTCCT
GGCCTTTTGCTGGCCTTTTGCTCACATGTT
