>Addgene plasmid #131869 | pDONR221_MFSD14A | depositor partial sequence | sequence record 253138 | Codon-optimized ORF of MFSD14A
ATGACCCAGGGCAAGAAGAAGAAGCGGGCCGCCAACAGATCCATCATGCTGGCCAAGAAGATCATCATCA
AGGACGGAGGAACACCACAGGGAATCGGATCCCCTAGCGTGTACCACGCCGTGATCGTGATCTTTCTGGA
GTTCTTTGCATGGGGACTGCTGACCGCACCTACACTGGTGGTGCTGCACGAGACCTTTCCAAAGCACACA
TTCCTGATGAATGGCCTGATCCAGGGCGTGAAGGGCCTGCTGTCCTTTCTGTCTGCCCCACTGATCGGCG
CCCTGTCCGACGTGTGGGGAAGGAAGTCTTTCCTGCTGCTGACCGTGTTCTTTACATGCGCCCCAATCCC
CCTGATGAAGATCTCTCCCTGGTGGTATTTCGCCGTGATCAGCGTGTCCGGCGTGTTCGCCGTGACCTTT
AGCGTGGTGTTCGCCTACGTGGCCGATATCACACAGGAGCACGAGAGGAGCATGGCCTATGGCCTGGTGT
CCGCCACCTTTGCCGCCTCTCTGGTGACAAGCCCTGCAATCGGAGCATACCTGGGACGCGTGTATGGCGA
CTCCCTGGTGGTGGTGCTGGCAACCGCAATCGCCCTGCTGGATATCTGCTTCATCCTGGTGGCCGTGCCT
GAGTCTCTGCCAGAGAAGATGAGGCCAGCATCTTGGGGAGCACCAATCAGCTGGGAGCAGGCAGACCCCT
TTGCCTCTCTGAAGAAGGTCGGCCAGGATAGCATCGTGCTGCTGATCTGTATCACAGTGTTCCTGTCCTA
CCTGCCCGAGGCCGGCCAGTACAGCTCCTTCTTTCTGTATCTGCGGCAGATCATGAAGTTTAGCCCTGAG
TCCGTGGCAGCCTTCATCGCCGTGCTGGGCATCCTGAGCATCATCGCCCAGACCATCGTGCTGAGCCTGC
TGATGAGATCCATCGGCAACAAGAATACAATCCTGCTGGGCCTGGGCTTTCAGATCCTGCAGCTGGCCTG
GTATGGCTTCGGCAGCGAGCCATGGATGATGTGGGCAGCAGGAGCAGTGGCAGCAATGTCTAGCATCACC
TTTCCAGCCGTGTCCGCCCTGGTGTCTAGGACAGCAGACGCAGATCAGCAGGGAGTGGTGCAGGGCATGA
TCACCGGCATCAGAGGACTGTGCAACGGACTGGGACCTGCCCTGTACGGCTTCATCTTTTATATCTTTCA
CGTGGAGCTGAAGGAGCTGCCAATCACCGGCACAGACCTGGGCACCAACACATCCCCCCAGCACCACTTC
GAGCAGAATTCTATCATCCCTGGCCCCCCTTTCCTGTTTGGAGCATGCAGCGTGCTGCTGGCCCTGCTGG
TGGCCCTGTTCATCCCCGAGCACACCAATCTGTCCCTGAGGTCCTCTAGCTGGCGCAAGCACTGTGGCTC
TCACAGCCACCCTCACAACACCCAGGCACCAGGAGAGGCAAAGGAGCCACTGCTGCAGGATACAAATGTG
